Addgene plasmid #146036: pAc5.1B-lambdaN-HA-DmEDC3-DFDF-KFKF_C
Purpose: Insect Expression of DmEDC3-DFDF-KFKF
Depositing lab: Elisa Izaurralde. Depositing organization: Max Planck Institute for Developmental Biology. Publication: Structural basis for the mutually exclusive anchoring of P body components EDC3 and Tral to the DEAD box protein DDX6/Me31B. Tritschler F, Braun JE, Eulalio A, Truffault V, Izaurralde E, Weichenrieder O. Mol Cell. 2009 Mar 13. 33(5):661-8. 10.1016/j.molcel.2009.02.014 PubMed 19285948.
Backbone
  Vector backbone: Unknown
  Vector type: Insect Expression
Growth in bacteria
  Bacterial resistance: Ampicillin, 100 μg/mL
  Growth temperature: 37°C
  Growth strain: DH5alpha
  Copy number: Low Copy
Gene/Insert
  Gene/Insert name: DmEDC3-DFDF-KFKF
  Species: D. melanogaster (fly)
  Entrez Gene: Edc3 (a.k.a. CG6311, DmEDC3, Dmel\CG6311, EDC3, LSm16)
  Cloning method: Unknown
Terms and licenses: Academic/Nonprofit Terms; Industry Terms: Not Available to Industry
Depositor comments: Plasmids from this collection were made available to the research community and donated after the lab closed. Please note that the sequence provided by the depositing laboratory may be theoretical/predicted or based on Sanger sequencing results. There may be discrepancies between sequencing results obtained by Addgene and the depositor sequence. If an Addgene verified sequence is not available, please contact before placing your order to request that our lab fully sequence the plasmid.
How to cite: pAc5.1B-lambdaN-HA-DmEDC3-DFDF-KFKF_C was a gift from Elisa Izaurralde (Addgene plasmid # 146036 ; http://n2t.net/addgene:146036 ; RRID:Addgene_146036)
