[The description below was written by a language model from this plasmid's Addgene catalogue record and pLannotate feature annotations shown in this document.]
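Description:
pAc5.1B-lambdaN-HA-DmEDC3-DFDF-KFKF_C is an insect-cell expression plasmid of about 7.5 kb. The catalogue lists the backbone as unknown, although the name and feature layout point to a pAc5.1-type vector. It is maintained in E. coli through a ColE1/pUC-type origin and selected with ampicillin via the bla gene and its own promoter. The record lists it as low copy, even though the annotated origin is of the high-copy class. Short fragments annotated as tetracycline-resistance and SV40 large T antigen sequence appear to be non-functional backbone remnants.

Expression is driven by the constitutive Drosophila melanogaster actin 5C promoter, and an SV40 polyadenylation signal is annotated downstream of the coding region. The open reading frame begins with a short fragment of the bacteriophage lambda N protein, followed by an HA epitope (annotated as a partial match to a 3xHA tag) and then the D. melanogaster Edc3 coding sequence. Edc3 is a P-body component implicated in mRNA decapping. The lambda N peptide binds BoxB RNA hairpins, so such fusions are generally used to tether a protein to a BoxB-containing reporter mRNA, while HA allows detection or immunoprecipitation. A vector-derived V5 tag lies downstream of the insert, but the record does not show whether it is translated in frame.

The "DFDF-KFKF" designation suggests a mutant in which a DFDF motif is changed to KFKF, but the record does not define the substitutions or the meaning of the "_C" suffix. The associated work concerns the anchoring of EDC3 and Tral to the DEAD-box protein DDX6/Me31B, which suggests use as an interaction-defective variant in Drosophila cell assays. The depositor sequence may be theoretical rather than verified.
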