Features (pLannotate 1.2.2; 11 found; start..end, strand, type, name):
     56..2568    +  promoter       Ac5 promoter: Drosophila melanogaster actin 5C promoter
   2588..2653    +  CDS            N (fragment): REGN_LAMBD - Experimental evidence at protein level: Swiss-Prot protein existence level 1. Plays a role as a transcriptional antitermination factor that allows the virus to initiate its lytic phase. Activates expression of the delayed viral early genes by modifying host RNA polymerase (RNAP) into a form that is resistant to termination signals. This antitermination function requires the host NusA protein which serves to stabilize the interaction between antitermination protein N and host RNA polymerase. From Escherichia phage lambda (Bacteriophage lambda).
   2678..2704    +  CDS            3xHA (fragment): three tandem HA epitope tags
   2723..4762    +  CDS            Edc3: EDC3_DROME - Experimental evidence at protein level: Swiss-Prot protein existence level 1. In the process of mRNA degradation, may play a role in mRNA decapping. From Drosophila melanogaster (Fruit fly).
   4801..4842    +  CDS            V5 tag: epitope tag from simian virus 5
   4942..5076    -  polyA_signal   SV40 poly(A) signal: SV40 polyadenylation signal
   5099..5183    -  CDS            large T antigen (fragment): large T antigen from SV40 (simian virus 40)
   5184..5654    +  CDS            TcR (fragment): tetracycline efflux protein; tet; confers resistance to tetracycline
   5698..6286    -  rep_origin     ori: high-copy-number ColE1/pMB1/pBR322/pUC origin of replication
   6457..7317    -  CDS            AmpR: β-lactamase; bla; confers resistance to ampicillin, carbenicillin, and related antibiotics
   7318..7422    -  promoter       AmpR promoter: bla
>Addgene plasmid #146036 | pAc5.1B-lambdaN-HA-DmEDC3-DFDF-KFKF_C | depositor full sequence | sequence record 288481 | Full Sequence
CTTCAAGGAATTAATTCTATATTCTAAAAACACAAATGATACTTCTAAAAAAAATCATGAATGGCATCAA
CTCTGAATCAAATCTTTGCAGATGCACCTACTTCTCATTTCCACTGTCACATCATTTTTCCAGATCTCGC
TGCCTGTTATGTGGCCCACAAACCAAGACACGTTTTATGGCCATTAAAGCTGGCTGATCGTCGCCAAACA
CCAAATACATATCAATATGTACATTCGAGAAAGAAGCGATCAAAGAAGCGTCTTCGGGCGAGTAGGAGAA
TGCGGAGGAGAAGGAGAACGAGCTGATCTAGTATCTCTCCACAATCCAATGCCAACTGACCAACTGGCCA
TATTCGGAGCAATTTGAAGCCAATTTCCATCGCCTGGCGATCGCTCCATTCTTGGCTATATGTTTTTCAC
CGTTCCCGGGGCCATTTTCAAAGACTCGTCGGTAAGATAAGATTGTGTCACTCGCTGTCTCTCTTCATTT
GTCGAAGAATGCTGAGGAATTTCGCGATGACGTCGGCGAGTATTTTGAAGAATGAGAATAATTTGTATTT
ATACGAAAATCAGTTAGTGGAATTTTCTACAAAAACATGTTATCTATAGATAATTTTGTTGCAAAATATG
TTGACTATGACAAAGATTGTATGTATATACCTTTAATGTATTCTCATTTTCTTATGTATTTATAATGGCA
ATGATGATACTGATGATATTTTAAGATGATGCCAGACCACAGGCTGATTTCTGCGTCTTTTGCCGAACGC
AGTGCATGTGCGGTTGTTGTTTTTTGGAATAGTTTCAATTTTCGGACTGTCCGCTTTGATTTCAGTTTCT
TGGCTTATTCAAAAAGCAAAGTAAAGCCAAAAAAGCGAGATGGCAATACCAAATGCGGCAAAACGGTAGT
GGAAGGAAAGGGGTGCGGGGCAGCGGAAGGAAGGGTGGGGCGGGGCGTGGCGGGGTCTGTGGCTGGGCGC
GACGTCACCGACGTTGGAGCCACTCCTTTGACCATGTGTGCGTGTGTGTATTATTCGTGTCTCGCCACTC
GCCGGTTGTTTTTTTCTTTTTATCTCGCTCTCTCTAGCGCCATCTCGTACGCATGCTCAACGCACCGCAT
GTTGCCGTGTCCTTTATGCGTCATTTTGGCTCGAAATAGGCAATTATTTAAACAAAGATTAGTCAACGAA
AACGCTAAAATAAATAAGTCTACAATATGGTTACTTATTGCCATGTGTGTGCAGCCAACGATAGCAACAA
AAGCAACAACACAGTGGCTTTCCCTCTTTCACTTTTTGTTTGCAAGCGCGTGCGAGCAAGACGGCACGAC
CGGCAAACGCAATTACGCTGACAAAGAGCAGACGAAGTTTTGGCCGAAAAACATCAAGGCGCCTGATACG
AATGCATTTGCAATAACAATTGCGATATTTAATATTGTTTATGAAGCTGTTTGACTTCAAAACACACAAA
AAAAAAAATAAAACAAATTATTTGAAAGAGAATTAGGAATCGGACAGCTTATCGTTACGGGCTAACAGCA
CACCGAGACGAAATAGCTTACCTGACGTCACAGCCTCTGGAAGAACTGCCGCCAAGCAGAGAGAGAGAGA
AAAAGAGGGAGAGCAGCTTAGACCGCATGTGCTTGTGTGTGAGGCGTCTCTCTCTTCGTCTCCTGTTTGC
GCAAACGCATAGACTGCACTGAGAAAATCGATTACCTATTTTTTATGAATGAATATTTGCACTATTACTA
TTCAAAACTATTAAGATAGCAATCACATTCAATAGCCAAATACTATACCACCTGAGCGATGCAACGAAAT
GATCAATTTGAGCAAAAATGCTGCATATTTAGGACGGCATCATTATAGAAATGCTTCTTGCTGTGTACTT
TTCTCTCGTCTGGCAGCTGTTTCGCCGTTATTGTTAAAACCGGCTTAAGTTAGGTGTGTTTTCTACGACT
AGTGATGCCCCTACTAGAAGATGTGTGTTGCACAAATGTCCCTGAATAACCAATTTGAAGTGCAGATAGC
AGTAAACGTAAGCTAATATGAATATTATTTAACTGTAATGTTTTAATATCGCTGGACATTACTAATAAAC
CCACTATAAACACATGTACATATGTATGTTTTGGCATACAATGAGTAGTTGGGGAAAAAATGTGTAAAAG
CACCGTGACCATCACAGCATAAAGATAACCAGCTGAAGTATCGAATATGAGTAACCCCCAAATTGAATCA
CATGCCGCAACTGATAGGACCCATGGAAGTACACTCTTCATGGCGATATACAAGACACACACAAGCACGA
ACACCCAGTTGCGGAGGAAATTCTCCGTAAATGAAAACCCAATCGGCGAACAATTCATACCCATATATGG
TAAAAGTTTTGAACGCGACTTGAGAGCGGAGAGCATTGCGGCTGATAAGGTTTTAGCGCTAAGCGGGCTT
TATAAAACGGGCTGCGGGACCAGTTTTCATATCACTACCGTTTGAGTTCTTGTGCTGTGTGGATACTCCT
CCCGACACAAAGCCGCTCCATCAGCCAGCAGTCGTCTAATCCAGAGACCCCGGATCGGGGTACCAACATG
GACGCACAAACACGACGACGTGAGCGTCGCGCTGAGAAACAAGCTCAATGGAAAGCTGCAAACGGTGGAT
CTCCTCCACATATGGCTTACCCATACGATGTTCCAGATTACGCTCCTCCAAGCTTGAATTCTATGGGTCC
GACGGATCAAGACTGGATCGGCTGTGCAGTGTCTATAGCCTGCGACGAGGTCCTGGGCGTCTTCCAGGGC
CTGATCAAGCAGATTTCTGCCGAGGAGATCACCATTGTGAGGGCTTTCCGCAATGGCGTGCCGCTGCGAA
AGCAGAACGCCGAGGTGGTCCTCAAGTGCACGGACATTCGCAGCATCGATCTCATCGAGCCCGCAAAGCA
AGATCTGGATGGGCACACGGCGCCGCCGCCAGTGGTCAACAAGCCCACGCCCGTCAAGCTGCCCCACTTC
TCCAACATCCTGGGCAAGCAGCAGCAGCTCCAACTCCAGCAGCAGCAGCAGCAGCTACAACTCCAGCAGC
AACAGAAACAGCAGTTCCAGGAGCAGGAACGAGAACAGGATCTGCCATCGACGCCGCGGTCAAGGGCCAA
CGACAATGGACGGGTAGCGGCTGGCGGGGCATCGAGTTCTTCGGGCCCACGTGGCAGCTTCAATTCGGCG
CTAAGCGATAAGATGCATCAGCTGAAGCTAATCGAGACCAACGGCTCAAATGGCACCCTTAGAACACCAC
AAACATCCCGTGCGTCCAGCGCTCAGCAGCAGCCGCAGATATCAACGACTCCCAACAGCGTGGCCGCCTT
TTTTGGCAACATGATACCGCCGGAGGTCGAGGTGAAACTGGGCTCCTACGTGAGCAACACCCGGGAGAGT
TACTGCAGCAGCAGCGGAGATAGCGGCGAGGCAACTGGTTTGTCGTTGGGCAGCAGCAAACCCATAGATA
TCGTCAGCAACGGAGATGGATTTTACAAGCAGACGGCAGCCTCGAGCTATGGGAATACAAATGGAAATGT
AAGAAGGAATGGCAATGCCAATAACAATGGAAATGGCACCGGAAATGGTTCTTATACCAATGGAAATGGC
AACGGCAACGGGAAGAACAAGCGGAACAGGGTGCGAAGGGAGAGCAGCATGCGGCAGCAACAGGTGCAAC
TGACTTTTGGCAGCGAGGCGGACGATCCGCTGATCCACGAGAAGTTCAAGTTTGAGGGCAATCTAGCGCT
GTTCGACAAGCAGGCAATTTGGGACGACATCGAGTCGACGACCCAAAAACCAGATGTGGTGCGGCACATT
GTGAACAATCATCATCATAAGCCAGAGCAGAAGTATCGGCACGACGAGAACATCCTGGCCAGCAAACCAC
TACAATTGCGCCAGATCGAAAGCATGTTCGGCGGCAGCCAGGACTTTGTGACGGGCGACGGTCTCATTAT
ACCGACGATTCCGGCTTACGTTCGGAATAAAATCGAGATAAGTGCCGATAAGGCGGGCCTCTCTCTGCAG
AGGCAGATCGACATTTTGGCGCGCGGAGCCAGTGATCTGGCCATTACACTGCTGGGCGGCGCCAGGCGAT
TGACGCCGGCCAACAACCATCAGTGGCCGAAGATTGCCATCATCTGCGATGGCGGCAAAAATATGAGAAC
AATTAACATTGGAGCAGCCACAGGTCGCCAGCTGGCTTCGCATGGGCTTACTGTCCTGCTGTACGTGGAG
CAGGCCAAACTGCTGGAGCAGAACAGCAGCAGCCCAGAGATTTCATTGTTCAAGGCAACCGACAATGTCA
TAGTTCACTCAGTAGACGCCTTACCCACGCCAGATCTTGTGATATTATCAACTAACACCGCTAATTTATC
GGATGCGATCAGGAAATGGCTCAGTGTAAATCGCGCTTCGGTGCTTGCCATAGACCCGCCGCCGTGTGGC
ATTAATGAGGTTGCTATCAAGTACTCAATACTACCCATACTACCATTAAATGGCATATCAACAGCAACAA
CATCATCATCCTCTTCGGCTGCCGCCACACCAACTCCCATTGCTAGCACTTCGGCAGCAGCATCGGCTAC
CAAATCAGCAGCATCAACGAACAATTGTGGCAAATTGTATTTATGTAATCTAGGTATACCGGATAAATTC
TATCGTGATTGTGGCATTAAGTACAAAAGTCCGTATGGACATAAATATGTGATACCGATTCACTCAAAGG
ACTGAGCGGCCGCTCGAGTCTAGAGGGCCCGCGGTTCGAAGGTAAGCCTATCCCTAACCCTCTCCTCGGT
CTCGATTCTACGCGTACCGGTCATCATCACCATCACCATTGAGTTTAAACCCGCTGATCAGCCTCGACTG
TGCCTTCTAAGGCCTGAGCTCGCTGATCAGCCTCGATCGAGGATCCAGACATGATAAGATACATTGATGA
GTTTGGACAAACCACAACTAGAATGCAGTGAAAAAAATGCTTTATTTGTGAAATTTGTGATGCTATTGCT
TTATTTGTAACCATTATAAGCTGCAATAAACAAGTTAACAACAACAATTGCATTCATTTTATGTTTCAGG
TTCAGGGGGAGGTGTGGGAGGTTTTTTAAAGCAAGTAAAACCTCTACAAATGTGGTATGGCTGATTATGA
TCAGTCGACCGATGCCCTTGAGAGCCTTCAACCCAGTCAGCTCCTTCCGGTGGGCGCGGGGCATGACTAT
CGTCGCCGCACTTATGACTGTCTTCTTTATCATGCAACTCGTAGGACAGGTGCCGGCAGCGCTCTGGGTC
ATTTTCGGCGAGGACCGCTTTCGCTGGAGCGCGACGATGATCGGCCTGTCGCTTGCGGTATTCGGAATCT
TGCACGCCCTCGCTCAAGCCTTCGTCACTGGTCCCGCCACCAAACGTTTCGGCGAGAAGCAGGCCATTAT
CGCCGGCATGGCGGCCGACGCGCTGGGCTACGTCTTGCTGGCGTTCGCGACGCGAGGCTGGATGGCCTTC
CCCATTATGATTCTTCTCGCTTCCGGCGGCATCGGGATGCCCGCGTTGCAGGCCATGCTGTCCAGGCAGG
TAGATGACGACCATCAGGGACAGCTTCAAGGATCGCTCGCGGCTCTTACCAGCCAGCAAAAGGCCAGGAA
CCGTAAAAAGGCCGCGTTGCTGGCGTTTTTCCATAGGCTCCGCCCCCCTGACGAGCATCACAAAAATCGA
CGCTCAAGTCAGAGGTGGCGAAACCCGACAGGACTATAAAGATACCAGGCGTTTCCCCCTGGAAGCTCCC
TCGTGCGCTCTCCTGTTCCGACCCTGCCGCTTACCGGATACCTGTCCGCCTTTCTCCCTTCGGGAAGCGT
GGCGCTTTCTCAATGCTCACGCTGTAGGTATCTCAGTTCGGTGTAGGTCGTTCGCTCCAAGCTGGGCTGT
GTGCACGAACCCCCCGTTCAGCCCGACCGCTGCGCCTTATCCGGTAACTATCGTCTTGAGTCCAACCCGG
TAAGACACGACTTATCGCCACTGGCAGCAGCCACTGGTAACAGGATTAGCAGAGCGAGGTATGTAGGCGG
TGCTACAGAGTTCTTGAAGTGGTGGCCTAACTACGGCTACACTAGAAGGACAGTATTTGGTATCTGCGCT
CTGCTGAAGCCAGTTACCTTCGGAAAAAGAGTTGGTAGCTCTTGATCCGGCAAACAAACCACCGCTGGTA
GCGGTGGTTTTTTTGTTTGCAAGCAGCAGATTACGCGCAGAAAAAAAGGATCTCAAGAAGATCCTTTGAT
CTTTTCTACGGGGTCTGACGCTCAGTGGAACGAAAACTCACGTTAAGGGATTTTGGTCATGAGATTATCA
AAAAGGATCTTCACCTAGATCCTTTTAAATTAAAAATGAAGTTTTAAATCAATCTAAAGTATATATGAGT
AAACTTGGTCTGACAGTTACCAATGCTTAATCAGTGAGGCACCTATCTCAGCGATCTGTCTATTTCGTTC
ATCCATAGTTGCCTGACTCCCCGTCGTGTAGATAACTACGATACGGGAGGGCTTACCATCTGGCCCCAGT
GCTGCAATGATACCGCGAGACCCACGCTCACCGGCTCCAGATTTATCAGCAATAAACCAGCCAGCCGGAA
GGGCCGAGCGCAGAAGTGGTCCTGCAACTTTATCCGCCTCCATCCAGTCTATTAATTGTTGCCGGGAAGC
TAGAGTAAGTAGTTCGCCAGTTAATAGTTTGCGCAACGTTGTTGCCATTGCTGCAGGCATCGTGGTGTCA
CGCTCGTCGTTTGGTATGGCTTCATTCAGCTCCGGTTCCCAACGATCAAGGCGAGTTACATGATCCCCCA
TGTTGTGCAAAAAAGCGGTTAGCTCCTTCGGTCCTCCGATCGTTGTCAGAAGTAAGTTGGCCGCAGTGTT
ATCACTCATGGTTATGGCAGCACTGCATAATTCTCTTACTGTCATGCCATCCGTAAGATGCTTTTCTGTG
ACTGGTGAGTACTCAACCAAGTCATTCTGAGAATAGTGTATGCGGCGACCGAGTTGCTCTTGCCCGGCGT
CAACACGGGATAATACCGCGCCACATAGCAGAACTTTAAAAGTGCTCATCATTGGAAAACGTTCTTCGGG
GCGAAAACTCTCAAGGATCTTACCGCTGTTGAGATCCAGTTCGATGTAACCCACTCGTGCACCCAACTGA
TCTTCAGCATCTTTTACTTTCACCAGCGTTTCTGGGTGAGCAAAAACAGGAAGGCAAAATGCCGCAAAAA
AGGGAATAAGGGCGACACGGAAATGTTGAATACTCATACTCTTCCTTTTTCAATATTATTGAAGCATTTA
TCAGGGTTATTGTCTCATGAGCGGATACATATTTGAATGTATTTAGAAAAATAAACAAATAGGGGTTCCG
CGCACATTTCCCCGAAAAGTGCCACCTGACGTCTAAGAAACCATTATTATCATGACATTAACCTATAAAA
ATAGGCGTATCACGAGGCCCTTTCGT
